>Addgene plasmid #138715 | pLenti-CMV-Blast-PIP-FUCCI | addgene full sequence | sequence record 275313 | Addgene NGS Result
TTGTACAAAGTGGTTGATATCCAGCACAGTGGCGGCCGCTCGACAATCAACCTCTGGATTACAAAATTTG
TGAAAGATTGACTGGTATTCTTAACTATGTTGCTCCTTTTACGCTATGTGGATACGCTGCTTTAATGCCT
TTGTATCATGCTATTGCTTCCCGTATGGCTTTCATTTTCTCCTCCTTGTATAAATCCTGGTTGCTGTCTC
TTTATGAGGAGTTGTGGCCCGTTGTCAGGCAACGTGGCGTGGTGTGCACTGTGTTTGCTGACGCAACCCC
CACTGGTTGGGGCATTGCCACCACCTGTCAGCTCCTTTCCGGGACTTTCGCTTTCCCCCTCCCTATTGCC
ACGGCGGAACTCATCGCCGCCTGCCTTGCCCGCTGCTGGACAGGGGCTCGGCTGTTGGGCACTGACAATT
CCGTGGTGTTGTCGGGGAAGCTGACGTCCTTTCCATGGCTGCTCGCCTGTGTTGCCACCTGGATTCTGCG
CGGGACGTCCTTCTGCTACGTCCCTTCGGCCCTCAATCCAGCGGACCTTCCTTCCCGCGGCCTGCTGCCG
GCTCTGCGGCCTCTTCCGCGTCTTCGCCTTCGCCCTCAGACGAGTCGGATCTCCCTTTGGGCCGCCTCCC
CGCCTGGAATTCTGCAGATATCCGGTTAGTAATGAGTTTGGAATTAATTCTGTGGAATGTGTGTCAGTTA
GGGTGTGGAAAGTCCCCAGGCTCCCCAGCAGGCAGAAGTATGCAAAGCATGCATCTCAATTAGTCAGCAA
CCAGGTGTGGAAAGTCCCCAGGCTCCCCAGCAGGCAGAAGTATGCAAAGCATGCATCTCAATTAGTCAGC
AACCATAGTCCCGCCCCTAACTCCGCCCATCCCGCCCCTAACTCCGCCCAGTTCCGCCCATTCTCCGCCC
CATGGCTGACTAATTTTTTTTATTTATGCAGAGGCCGAGGCCGCCTCTGCCTCTGAGCTATTCCAGAAGT
AGTGAGGAGGCTTTTTTGGAGGCCTAGGCTTTTGCAAAAAGCTCCCGGGAGCTTGTATATCCATTTTCGG
ATCTGATCAGCACGTGTTGACAATTAATCATCGGCATAGTATATCGGCATAGTATAATACGACAAGGTGA
GGAACTAAACCATGGCCAAGCCTTTGTCTCAAGAAGAATCCACCCTCATTGAAAGAGCAACGGCTACAAT
CAACAGCATCCCCATCTCTGAAGACTACAGCGTCGCCAGCGCAGCTCTCTCTAGCGACGGCCGCATCTTC
ACTGGTGTCAATGTATATCATTTTACTGGGGGACCTTGTGCAGAACTCGTGGTGCTGGGCACTGCTGCTG
CTGCGGCAGCTGGCAACCTGACTTGTATCGTCGCGATCGGAAATGAGAACAGGGGCATCTTGAGCCCCTG
CGGACGGTGCCGACAGGTGCTTCTCGATCTGCATCCTGGGATCAAAGCCATAGTGAAGGACAGTGATGGA
CAGCCGACGGCAGTTGGGATTCGTGAATTGCTGCCCTCTGGTTATGTGTGGGAGGGCTAAGCACAATTCG
AGCTCGGTACCTTTAAGACCAATGACTTACAAGGCAGCTGTAGATCTTAGCCACTTTTTAAAAGAAAAGG
GGGGACTGGAAGGGCTAGCTCACTCCCAACGAAGACAAGATCTGCTTTTTGCTTGTACTGGGTCTCTCTG
GTTAGACCAGATCTGAGCCTGGGAGCTCTCTGGCTAACTAGGGAACCCACTGCTTAAGCCTCAATAAAGC
TTGCCTTGAGTGCTTCAAGTAGTGTGTGCCCGTCTGTTGTGTGACTCTGGTAACTAGAGATCCCTCAGAC
CCTTTTAGTCAGTGTGGAAAATCTCTAGCAGTAGTAGTTCATGTCATCTTATTATTCAGTATTTATAACT
TGCAAAGAAATGAATATCAGAGAGTGAGAGGAACTTGTTTATTGCAGCTTATAATGGTTACAAATAAAGC
AATAGCATCACAAATTTCACAAATAAAGCATTTTTTTCACTGCATTCTAGTTGTGGTTTGTCCAAACTCA
TCAATGTATCTTATCATGTCTGGCTCTAGCTATCCCGCCCCTAACTCCGCCCATCCCGCCCCTAACTCCG
CCCAGTTCCGCCCATTCTCCGCCCCATGGCTGACTAATTTTTTTTATTTATGCAGAGGCCGAGGCCGCCT
CGGCCTCTGAGCTATTCCAGAAGTAGTGAGGAGGCTTTTTTGGAGGCCTAGGGACGTACCCAATTCGCCC
TATAGTGAGTCGTATTACGCGCGCTCACTGGCCGTCGTTTTACAACGTCGTGACTGGGAAAACCCTGGCG
TTACCCAACTTAATCGCCTTGCAGCACATCCCCCTTTCGCCAGCTGGCGTAATAGCGAAGAGGCCCGCAC
CGATCGCCCTTCCCAACAGTTGCGCAGCCTGAATGGCGAATGGG
[124 nt withheld, positions 2425-2548]
C
[91 nt withheld, positions 2550-2640]
A
[49 nt withheld, positions 2642-2690]
CCTTTGACGTTGGAGTCCACGTTCTTT
[37 nt withheld, positions 2718-2754]
ACCCTATCTCGGTCTATTCTTTTGATTTATAAGGGATTTTGCCGATTTCGGCCTATTGGTTAAAAAATGA
GCTGATTTAACAAAAATTTAACGCGAATTTTAACAAAATATTAACGCTTACAATTTAGGTGGCACTTTTC
GGGGAAATGTGCGCGGAACCCCTATTTGTTTATTTTTCTAAATACATTCAAATATGTATCCGCTCATGAG
ACAATAACCCTGATAAATGCTTCAATAATATTGAAAAAGGAAGAGTATGAGTATTCAACATTTCCGTGTC
GCCCTTATTCCCTTTTTTGCGGCATTTTGCCTTCCTGTTTTTGCTCACCCAGAAACGCTGGTGAAAGTAA
AAGATGCTGAAGATCAGTTGGGTGCACGAGTGGGTTACATCGAACTGGATCTCAACAGCGGTAAGATCCT
TGAGAGTTTTCGCCCCGAAGAACGTTTTCCAATGATGAGCACTTTTAAAGTTCTGCTATGTGGCGCGGTA
TTATCCCGTATTGACGCCGGGCAAGAGCAACTCGGTCGCCGCATACACTATTCTCAGAATGACTTGGTTG
AGTACTCACCAGTCACAGAAAAGCATCTTACGGATGGCATGACAGTAAGAGAATTATGCAGTGCTGCCAT
AACCATGAGTGATAACACTGCGGCCAACTTACTTCTGACAACGATCGGAGGACCGAAGGAGCTAACCGCT
TTTTTGCACAACATGGGGGATCATGTAACTCGCCTTGATCGTTGGGAACCGGAGCTGAATGAAGCCATAC
CAAACGACGAGCGTGACACCACGATGCCTGTAGCAATGGCAACAACGTTGCGCAAACTATTAACTGGCGA
ACTACTTACTCTAGCTTCCCGGCAACAATTAATAGACTGGATGGAGGCGGATAAAGTTGCAGGACCACTT
CTGCGCTCGGCCCTTCCGGCTGGCTGGTTTATTGCTGATAAATCTGGAGCCGGTGAGCGTGGGTCTCGCG
GTATCATTGCAGCACTGGGGCCAGATGGTAAGCCCTCCCGTATCGTAGTTATCTACACGACGGGGAGTCA
GGCAACTATGGATGAACGAAATAGACAGATCGCTGAGATAGGTGCCTCACTGATTAAGCATTGGTAACTG
TCAGACCAAGTTTACTCATATATACTTTAGATTGATTTAAAACTTCATTTTTAATTTAAAAGGATCTAGG
TGAAGATCCTTTTTGATAATCTCATGACCAAAATCCCTTAACGTGAGTTTTCGTTCCACTGAGCGTCAGA
CCCCGTAGAAAAGATCAAAGGATCTTCTTGAGATCCTTTTTTTCTGCGCGTAATCTGCTGCTTGCAAACA
AAAAAACCACCGCTACCAGCGGTGGTTTGTTTGCCGGATCAAGAGCTACCAACTCTTTTTCCGAAGGTAA
CTGGCTTCAGCAGAGCGCAGATACCAAATACTGTTCTTCTAGTGTAGCCGTAGTTAGGCCACCACTTCAA
GAACTCTGTAGCACCGCCTACATACCTCGCTCTGCTAATCCTGTTACCAGTGGCTGCTGCCAGTGGCGAT
AAGTCGTGTCTTACCGGGTTGGACTCAAGACGATAGTTACCGGATAAGGCGCAGCGGTCGGGCTGAACGG
GGGGTTCGTGCACACAGCCCAGCTTGGAGCGAACGACCTACACCGAACTGAGATACCTACAGCGTGAGCT
ATGAGAAAGCGCCACGCTTCCCGAAGGGAGAAAGGCGGACAGGTATCCGGTAAGCGGCAGGGTCGGAACA
GGAGAGCGCACGAGGGAGCTTCCAGGGGGAAACGCCTGGTATCTTTATAGTCCTGTCGGGTTTCGCCACC
TCTGACTTGAGCGTCGATTTTTGTGATGCTCGTCAGGGGGGCGGAGCCTATGGAAAAACGCCAGCAACGC
GGCCTTTTTACGGTTCCTGGCCTTTTGCTGGCCTTTTGCTCACATGTTCTTTCCTGCGTTATCCCCTGAT
TCTGTGGATAACCGTATTACCGCCTTTGAGTGAGCTGATACCGCTCGCCGCAGCCGAACGACCGAGCGCA
GCGAGTCAGTGAGCGAGGAAGCGGAAGAGCGCCCAATACGCAAACCGCCTCTCCCCGCGCGTTGGCCGAT
TCATTAATGCAGCTGGCACGACAGGTTTCCCGACTGGAAAGCGGGCAGTGAGCGCAACGCAATTAATGTG
AGTTAGCTCACTCATTAGGCACCCCAGGCTTTACACTTTATGCTTCCGGCTCGTATGTTGTGTGGAATTG
TGAGCGGATAACAATTTCACACAGGAAACAGCTATGACCATGATTACGCCAAGCGCGCAATTAACCCTCA
CTAAAGGGAACAAAAGCTGGAGCTGCAAGCTTAATGTAGTCTTATGCAATACTCTTGTAGTCTTGCAACA
TGGTAACGATGAGTTAGCAACATGCCTTACAAGGAGAGAAAAAGCACCGTGCATGCCGATTGGTGGAAGT
AAGGTGGTACGATCGTGCCTTATTAGGAAGGCAACAGACGGGTCTGACATGGATTGGACGAACCACTGAA
TTGCCGCATTGCAGAGATATTGTATTTAAGTGCCTAGCTCGATACATAAACGGGTCTCTCTGGTTAGACC
AGATCTGAGCCTGGGAGCTCTCTGGCTAACTAGGGAACCCACTGCTTAAGCCTCAATAAAGCTTGCCTTG
AGTGCTTCAAGTAGTGTGTGCCCGTCTGTTGTGTGACTCTGGTAACTAGAGATCCCTCAGACCCTTTTAG
TCAGTGTGGAAAATCTCTAGCAGTGGCGCCCGAACAGGGACTTGAAAGCGAAAGGGAAACCAGAGGAGCT
CTCTCGACGCAGGACTCGGCTTGCTGAAGCGCGCACGGCAAGAGGCGAGGGGCGGCGACTGGTGAGTACG
CCAAAAATTTTGACTAGCGGAGGCTAGAAGGAGAGAGATGGGTGCGAGAGCGTCAGTATTAAGCGGGGGA
GAATTAGATCGCGATGGGAAAAAATTCGGTTAAGGCCAGGGGGAAAGAAAAAATATAAATTAAAACATAT
AGTATGGGCAAGCAGGGAGCTAGAACGATTCGCAGTTAATCCTGGCCTGTTAGAAACATCAGAAGGCTGT
AGACAAATACTGGGACAGCTACAACCATCCCTTCAGACAGGATCAGAAGAACTTAGATCATTATATAATA
CAGTAGCAACCCTCTATTGTGTGCATCAAAGGATAGAGATAAAAGACACCAAGGAAGCTTTAGACAAGAT
AGAGGAAGAGCAAAACAAAAGTAAGACCACCGCACAGCAAGCGGCCGCTGATCTTCAGACCTGGAGGAGG
AGATATGAGGGACAATTGGAGAAGTGAATTATATAAATATAAAGTAGTAAAAATTGAACCATTAGGAGTA
GCACCCACCAAGGCAAAGAGAAGAGTGGTGCAGAGAGAAAAAAGAGCAGTGGGAATAGGAGCTTTGTTCC
TTGGGTTCTTGGGAGCAGCAGGAAGCACTATGGGCGCAGCGTCAATGACGCTGACGGTACAGGCCAGACA
ATTATTGTCTGGTATAGTGCAGCAGCAGAACAATTTGCTGAGGGCTATTGAGGCGCAACAGCATCTGTTG
CAACTCACAGTCTGGGGCATCAAGCAGCTCCAGGCAAGAATCCTGGCTGTGGAAAGATACCTAAAGGATC
AACAGCTCCTGGGGATTTGGGGTTGCTCTGGAAAACTCATTTGCACCACTGCTGTGCCTTGGAATGCTAG
TTGGAGTAATAAATCTCTGGAACAGATTTGGAATCACACGACCTGGATGGAGTGGGACAGAGAAATTAAC
AATTACACAAGCTTAATACACTCCTTAATTGAAGAATCGCAAAACCAGCAAGAAAAGAATGAACAAGAAT
TATTGGAATTAGATAAATGGGCAAGTTTGTGGAATTGGTTTAACATAACAAATTGGCTGTGGTATATAAA
ATTATTCATAATGATAGTAGGAGGCTTGGTAGGTTTAAGAATAGTTTTTGCTGTACTTTCTATAGTGAAT
AGAGTTAGGCAGGGATATTCACCATTATCGTTTCAGACCCACCTCCCAACCCCGAGGGGACCCGACAGGC
CCGAAGGAATAGAAGAAGAAGGTGGAGAGAGAGACAGAGACAGATCCATTCGATTAGTGAACGGATCTCG
ACGGTATCGGTTAACTTTTAAAAGAAAAGGGGGGATTGGGGGGTACAGTGCAGGGGAAAGAATAGTAGAC
ATAATAGCAACAGACATACAAACTAAAGAATTACAAAAACAAATTACAAAATTCAAAATTTTATCGATAA
GCTTGGGAGTTCCGCGTTACATAACTTACGGTAAATGGCCCGCCTGGCTGACCGCCCAACGACCCCCGCC
CATTGACGTCAATAATGACGTATGTTCCCATAGTAACGCCAATAGGGACTTTCCATTGACGTCAATGGGT
GGAGTATTTACGGTAAACTGCCCACTTGGCAGTACATCAAGTGTATCATATGCCAAGTACGCCCCCTATT
GACGTCAATGACGGTAAATGGCCCGCCTGGCATTATGCCCAGTACATGACCTTATGGGACTTTCCTACTT
GGCAGTACATCTACGTATTAGTCATCGCTATTACCATGGTGATGCGGTTTTGGCAGTACATCAATGGGCG
TGGATAGCGGTTTGACTCACGGGGATTTCCAAGTCTCCACCCCATTGACGTCAATGGGAGTTTGTTTTGG
CACCAAAATCAACGGGACTTTCCAAAATGTCGTAACAACTCCGCCCCATTGACGCAAATGGGCGGTAGGC
GTGTACGGTGGGAGGTCTATATAAGCAGAGCTCGTTTAGTGAACCGTCAGATCGCCTGGAGACGCCATCC
ACGCTGTTTTGACCTCCATAGAAGACACCGACTCTAGTCCAGTGTGGTGGAATTCTGCAGATATCAACAA
GTTTGTACAAAAAAGCAGGCTTCGAATTCATGGAGCAGCGCCGCGTCACCGACTTCTTCGCGCGCCGCCG
CCCCGGGCCCCGGACACGTGGCCCAAAAAAGAAGAGAAAGGTAGGAGCTCAATACCCATACGATGTTCCT
GACTATGCGGGCTATCCCTATGACGTCCCGGACTATGCAACTAGTATGGTGAGCAAGGGCGAGGAGCTGT
TCACCGGGGTGGTGCCCATCCTGGTCGAGCTGGACGGCGACGTAAACGGCCACAAGTTCAGCGTGTCCGG
CGAGGGCGAGGGCGATGCCACCTACGGCAAGCTGACCCTGAAGCTGATCTGCACCACCGGCAAGCTGCCC
GTGCCCTGGCCCACCCTCGTGACCACCCTGGGCTACGGCCTGCAGTGCTTCGCCCGCTACCCCGACCACA
TGAAGCAGCACGACTTCTTCAAGTCCGCCATGCCCGAAGGCTACGTCCAGGAGCGCACCATCTTCTTCAA
GGACGACGGCAACTACAAGACCCGCGCCGAGGTGAAGTTCGAGGGCGACACCCTGGTGAACCGCATCGAG
CTGAAGGGCATCGACTTCAAGGAGGACGGCAACATCCTGGGGCACAAGCTGGAGTACAACTACAACAGCC
ACAACGTCTATATCACCGCCGACAAGCAGAAGAACGGCATCAAGGCCAACTTCAAGATCCGCCACAACAT
CGAGGACGGCGGCGTGCAGCTCGCCGACCACTACCAGCAGAACACCCCCATCGGCGACGGCCCCGTGCTG
CTGCCCGACAACCACTACCTGAGCTACCAGTCCGCCCTGAGCAAAGACCCCAACGAGAAGCGCGATCACA
TGGTCCTGCTGGAGTTCGTGACCGCCGCCGGGATCACTCTCGGCATGGACGAGCTGTACCTCGAGGGAAG
CGGAGCTACTAACTTCAGCCTGCTGAAGCAGGCTGGAGACGTGGAGGAGAACCCTGGACCTCAATTGATG
GTGAGCAAGGGCGAGGAGGATAACATGGCCATCATCAAGGAGTTCATGCGCTTCAAGGTGCACATGGAGG
GCTCCGTGAACGGCCACGAGTTCGAGATCGAGGGCGAGGGCGAGGGCCGCCCCTACGAGGGCACCCAGAC
CGCCAAGCTGAAGGTGACCAAGGGTGGCCCCCTGCCCTTCGCCTGGGACATCCTGTCCCCTCAGTTCATG
TACGGCTCCAAGGCCTACGTGAAGCACCCCGCCGACATCCCCGACTACTTGAAGCTGTCCTTCCCCGAGG
GCTTCAAGTGGGAGCGCGTGATGAACTTCGAGGACGGCGGCGTGGTGACCGTGACCCAGGACTCCTCCCT
GCAGGACGGCGAGTTCATCTACAAGGTGAAGCTGCGCGGCACCAACTTCCCCTCCGACGGCCCCGTAATG
CAGAAGAAGACCATGGGCTGGGAGGCCTCCTCCGAGCGGATGTACCCCGAGGACGGCGCCCTGAAGGGCG
AGATCAAGCAGAGGCTGAAGCTGAAGGACGGCGGCCACTACGACGCTGAGGTCAAGACCACCTACAAGGC
CAAGAAGCCCGTGCAGCTGCCCGGCGCCTACAACGTCAACATCAAGTTGGACATCACCTCCCACAACGAG
GACTACACCATCGTGGAACAGTACGAACGCGCCGAGGGCCGCCACTCCACCGGCGGCATGGACGAGCTGT
ACAAGGTCGAGATGAATCCCAGTATGAAGCAGAAACAAGAAGAAATCAAAGAGAATATAAAGAATAGTTC
TGTCCCAAGAAGAACTCTGAAGATGATTCAGCCTTCTGCATCTGGATCTCTTGTTGGAAGAGAAAATGAG
CTGTCCGCAGGCTTGTCCAAAAGGAAACATCGGAATGACCACTTAACATCTACAACTTCCAGCCCTGGGG
TTATTGTCCCAGAATCTAGTGAAAATAAAAATCTTGGAGGAGTCACCCAGGAGTCATTTGATCTTATGAT
TAAAGAAAATCCATCCTCTCAGTATTGGAAGGAAGTGGCAGAAAAACGGAGAAAGGCGCTGTAACAATTG
GGATCCTACCCAGCTTTC
Features (pLannotate 1.2.2; 36 found; start..end, strand, type, name):
     45..633     +  misc_feature   WPRE: woodchuck hepatitis virus posttranscriptional regulatory element
    689..1018    +  promoter       SV40 promoter: SV40 enhancer and early promoter
   1066..1113    +  promoter       EM7 promoter: synthetic bacterial promoter&nbsp
   1132..1530    +  CDS            BSD: blasticidin S deaminase; Aspergillus terreus BSD; confers resistance to blasticidin
   1547..1684    +  CDS            nef (fragment): NEF_HV1LA - Experimental evidence at protein level: Swiss-Prot protein existence level 1. Extracellular Nef protein targets CD4(+) T-lymphocytes for apoptosis by interacting with CXCR4 surface receptors. From Human immunodeficiency virus type 1 group M subtype B (isolate Lai) (HIV-1).
   1670..1850    +  LTR            5' LTR (truncated): truncated 5' long terminal repeat (LTR) from HIV-1
   1922..2043    +  polyA_signal   SV40 poly(A) signal: SV40 polyadenylation signal
   2083..2218    +  rep_origin     SV40 ori: SV40 origin of replication
   2239..2257    -  promoter       T7 promoter: promoter for bacteriophage T7 RNA polymerase
   2265..2420    +  CDS            lacZα (fragment): LacZα fragment of β-galactosidase; lacZ fragment
   2425..2853    +  rep_origin     f1 ori (sequence partly withheld): f1 bacteriophage origin of replication; arrow indicates direction of (+) strand synthesis
   2906..3010    +  promoter       AmpR promoter: bla
   3011..3871    +  CDS            AmpR: β-lactamase; bla; confers resistance to ampicillin, carbenicillin, and related antibiotics
   4042..4630    +  rep_origin     ori: high-copy-number ColE1/pMB1/pBR322/pUC origin of replication
   4813..4905    +  CDS            lacI (fragment): lac repressor; lacI; The lac repressor binds to the lac operator to inhibit transcription in E. coli. This inhibition can be relieved by adding lactose or isopropyl-β-D-thiogalactopyranoside (IPTG).
   4918..4939    +  protein_bind   CAP binding site: CAP binding activates transcription in the presence of cAMP. E. coli catabolite activator protein
   4954..4984    +  promoter       lac promoter: promoter for the E. coli lac operon
   4992..5008    +  protein_bind   lac operator: The lac repressor binds to the lac operator to inhibit transcription in E. coli. This inhibition can be relieved by adding lactose or isopropyl-β-D-thiogalactopyranoside (IPTG). lac repressor encoded by lacI
   5053..5071    +  promoter       T3 promoter: promoter for bacteriophage T3 RNA polymerase
   5099..5325    +  promoter       RSV promoter: Rous sarcoma virus enhancer/promoter
   5326..5506    +  LTR            5' LTR (truncated): truncated 5' long terminal repeat (LTR) from HIV-1
   5553..5678    +  misc_feature   HIV-1 Ψ: packaging signal of human immunodeficiency virus type 1
   5662..6025    +  CDS            HIV-1 gag (fragment): gag protein from human immunodeficiency virus 1; gag
   6171..6404    +  misc_feature   RRE: The Rev response element (RRE) of HIV-1 allows for Rev-dependent mRNA export from the nucleus to the cytoplasm.
   6781..6881    +  CDS            Rev (fragment): human immunodeficiency virus 1 (HIV-1) Rev protein; rev; enhances nuclear export of unspliced and incompletely spliced viral mRNAs
   6900..7016    +  misc_feature   cPPT/CTS: central polypurine tract and central termination sequence of HIV-1
   7039..7342    +  enhancer       CMV enhancer: human cytomegalovirus immediate early enhancer
   7343..7546    +  promoter       CMV promoter: human cytomegalovirus (CMV) immediate early promoter
   7651..7675    +  protein_bind   attB1: mutant version of attB; recombination site for the Gateway® BP reaction BP Clonase™
   7684..7755    +  CDS            CDT1 (fragment): CDT1_HUMAN - Experimental evidence at protein level: Swiss-Prot protein existence level 1. Required for both DNA replication and mitosis (PubMed:11125146, PubMed:22581055, PubMed:21856198, PubMed:14993212, PubMed:26842564). DNA replication licensing factor, required for pre- replication complex assembly. Cooperates with CDC6 and the origin recognition complex (ORC) during G1 phase of the cell cycle to promote the loading of the mini-chromosome maintenance (MCM) complex onto DNA to generate pre-replication complexes (pre-RC)(PubMed:14672932). Required also for mitosis by promoting stable kineto
   7747..7767    +  CDS            SV40 NLS: nuclear localization signal of SV40 (simian virus 40) large T antigen
   7777..7833    +  CDS            3xHA (fragment): three tandem HA epitope tags
   7840..8553    +  CDS            Venus: Venus is a basic (constitutively fluorescent) yellow fluorescent protein published in 2002, derived from Aequorea victoria. It is reported to be a rapidly-maturing weak dimer with moderate acid sensitivity.
   8632..9339    +  CDS            mCherry: mCherry is a basic (constitutively fluorescent) red fluorescent protein published in 2004, derived from Discosoma sp.. It is reported to be a very rapidly-maturing monomer with low acid sensitivity.
   9346..9675    +  CDS            GMNN (fragment): GEMI_HUMAN - Experimental evidence at protein level: Swiss-Prot protein existence level 1. Inhibits DNA replication by preventing the incorporation of MCM complex into pre-replication complex (pre-RC) (PubMed:9635433, PubMed:14993212, PubMed:20129055, PubMed:24064211). It is degraded during the mitotic phase of the cell cycle (PubMed:9635433, PubMed:14993212, PubMed:24064211). Its destruction at the metaphase- anaphase transition permits replication in the succeeding cell cycle (PubMed:9635433, PubMed:14993212, PubMed:24064211). Inhibits histone acetyltransferase activity of KAT7/HBO1 in a CDT
   9692..14      -  protein_bind   attB2 (across the origin): mutant version of attB; recombination site for the Gateway® BP reaction BP Clonase™
