[The description below was written by a language model from this plasmid's Addgene catalogue record and pLannotate feature annotations shown in this document.]
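Description:
pLenti-CMV-Blast-PIP-FUCCI is a lentiviral mammalian expression plasmid built on the pLenti CMV Blast DEST backbone, with the reporter cassette introduced by Gateway recombination and therefore flanked by attB1 and attB2 sites. It is propagated in E. coli through a high-copy ColE1/pUC-type origin with ampicillin selection, and it also carries an f1 origin. The viral portion has a third-generation layout. An RSV promoter drives a truncated HIV-1 5' LTR, followed by the Ψ packaging signal, a gag fragment, the RRE for Rev-dependent export and the cPPT/CTS. A second truncated LTR and an SV40 polyadenylation signal close the transfer unit. Downstream of the insert sit a WPRE, which enhances transcript expression, and an SV40 promoter/EM7-driven blasticidin S deaminase gene, which allows blasticidin selection of transduced cells.

The payload is the synthetic PIP-FUCCI cell cycle reporter, expressed from the CMV enhancer/promoter as a single open reading frame. The first half is a short human CDT1 fragment (the PIP element named in the insert) joined to an SV40 NLS, a partial HA epitope region and mVenus. The second half is mCherry fused to the first 110 residues of human geminin. The catalogue name places a P2A self-cleaving peptide between the two halves, so that two separate proteins are produced from one transcript, although the feature table does not annotate it. Because the CDT1- and geminin-derived fragments confer cell-cycle-regulated degradation, the yellow and red nuclear signals rise and fall at different phases. The construct is used to make stable reporter lines for delineating cell cycle phase transitions in living cells by fluorescence imaging. The sequenced record is 9,702 nt, slightly longer than the catalogued total size.
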