Addgene plasmid #138715: pLenti-CMV-Blast-PIP-FUCCI
Purpose: Lentiviral expression of the cell cycle marker PIP-FUCCI
Depositing lab: Jean Cook. Depositing organization: University of North Carolina at Chapel Hill. Publication: Accurate delineation of cell cycle phase transitions in living cells with PIP-FUCCI. Grant GD, Kedziora KM, Limas JC, Cook JG, Purvis JE. Cell Cycle. 2018;17(21-22):2496-2516. doi: 10.1080/15384101.2018.1547001. PubMed 30421640.
Backbone
  Vector backbone: pLenti CMV Blast DEST (706–1)
  Backbone size w/o insert (bp): 9331
  Total vector size (bp): 9692
  Vector type: Mammalian Expression, Lentiviral
  Selectable markers: Blasticidin
Growth in bacteria
  Bacterial resistance: Ampicillin, 100 μg/mL
  Growth temperature: 37°C
  Growth strain: NEB Stable
  Copy number: Unknown
Gene/Insert
  Gene/Insert name: PIP-FUCCI (alt name: PIP-NLS-mVenus-P2A-mCherry-Gem(1-110))
  Species: Synthetic
  Insert size (bp): 1992
  Promoter: CMV
  Tag / fusion protein: mVenus (C terminal on insert); mCherry (N terminal on insert)
  Cloning method: Gateway Cloning
  Sequencing primers: 5′ CMV promoter primer (5'-ATG GGC GGT AGG CGT GTA CG)
Terms and licenses: Academic/Nonprofit Terms; Industry Terms: Not Available to Industry
How to cite: pLenti-CMV-Blast-PIP-FUCCI was a gift from Jean Cook (Addgene plasmid # 138715 ; http://n2t.net/addgene:138715 ; RRID:Addgene_138715)
